>Addgene plasmid #120074 | pMaCTag-Z31 | depositor full sequence | sequence record 228149 | pMaCTag-Z31 sequence 3910 bps
GAACGCGGCCGCCAGCTGAAGCTTCGTACGTCAGGTGGAGGAGGTAGTGGCGGAGGCGGATCCGGTAAGC
CTATCCCTAACCCTCTCCTCGGTCTCGATTCTACGTGAACTAGTAACTTGTTTATTGCAGCTTATAATGG
TTACAAATAAAGCAATAGCATCACAAATTTCACAAATAAAGCATTTTTTTCACTGCATTCTAGTTGTGGT
TTGTCCAAACTCATCAATGTATCTTAGTCGATATAACTTCGTATAGCATACATTATACGAAGTTATGTCG
ACGGTGTGGAAAGTCCCCAGGCTCCCCAGCAGGCAGAAGTATGCAAAGCATGCATCTCAATTAGTCAGCA
ACCAGGTGTGGAAAGTCCCCAGGCTCCCCAGCAGGCAGAAGTATGCAAAGCATGCATCTCAATTAGTCAG
CAACCATAGTCCCGCCCCTAACTCCGCCCATCCCGCCCCTAACTCCGCCCAGTTCCGCCCATTCTCCGCC
CCATGGCTGACTAATTTTTTTTATTTATGCAGAGGCCGAGGCCGCCTCGGCCTCTGAGCTATTCCAGAAG
TAGTGAGGAGGCTTTTTTGGAGGCCTAGGCTTTTGCAAAGAATTCGCCACCATGGCCAAGTTGACCAGTG
CCGTTCCGGTGCTCACCGCGCGCGACGTCGCCGGAGCGGTCGAGTTCTGGACCGACCGGCTCGGGTTCTC
CCGGGACTTCGTGGAGGACGACTTCGCCGGTGTGGTCCGGGACGACGTGACCCTGTTCATCAGCGCGGTC
CAGGACCAGGTGGTGCCGGACAACACCCTGGCCTGGGTGTGGGTGCGCGGCCTGGACGAGCTGTACGCCG
AGTGGTCGGAGGTCGTGTCCACGAACTTCCGGGACGCCTCCGGGCCGGCCATGACCGAGATCGGCGAGCA
GCCGTGGGGGCGGGAGTTCGCCCTGCGCGACCCGGCCGGCAACTGCGTGCACTTCGTGGCCGAGGAGCAG
GACTGACTGCAGCGACTGTGCCTTCTAGTTGCCAGCCATCTGTTGTTTGCCCCTCCCCCGTGCCTTCCTT
GACCCTGGAAGGTGCCACTCCCACTGTCCTTTCCTAATAAAATGAGGAAATTGCATCGCATTGTCTGAGT
AGGTGTCATTCTATTCTGGGGGGTGGGGTGGGGCAGGACAGCAAGGGGGAGGATTGGGAAGACAATAGCA
GGCATGCTGGGGATGCGGTGGGCTCTATGGCTCGAGGAGGGCCTATTTCCCATGATTCCTTCATATTTGC
ATATACGATACAAGGCTGTTAGAGAGATAATTGGAATTAATTTGACTGTAAACACAAAGATATTAGTACA
AAATACGTGACGTAGAAAGTAATAATTTCTTGGGTAGTTTGCAGTTTTAAAATTATGTTTTAAAATGGAC
TATCATATGCTTACCGTAACTTGAAAGTATTTCGATTTCTTGGCTTTATATATCTTGTGGAAAGGACGAA
ACACCGATAACTTCGTATAGCATACATTATACGAAGTTATGGTACCGATGCAGCTAGCCCGCGGATCTGC
CGGTCTCCCTATAGTGAGTCGTATTAATTTCGATAAGCCAGGTTAACCTGCATTAATGAATCGGCCAACG
CGCGGGGAGAGGCGGTTTGCGTATTGGGCGCTCTTCCGCTTCCTCGCTCACTGACTCGCTGCGCTCGGTC
GTTCGGCTGCGGCGAGCGGTATCAGCTCACTCAAAGGCGGTAATACGGTTATCCACAGAATCAGGGGATA
ACGCAGGAAAGAACATGTGAGCAAAAGGCCAGCAAAAGGCCAGGAACCGTAAAAAGGCCGCGTTGCTGGC
GTTTTTCCATAGGCTCCGCCCCCCTGACGAGCATCACAAAAATCGACGCTCAAGTCAGAGGTGGCGAAAC
CCGACAGGACTATAAAGATACCAGGCGTTTCCCCCTGGAAGCTCCCTCGTGCGCTCTCCTGTTCCGACCC
TGCCGCTTACCGGATACCTGTCCGCCTTTCTCCCTTCGGGAAGCGTGGCGCTTTCTCAATGCTCACGCTG
TAGGTATCTCAGTTCGGTGTAGGTCGTTCGCTCCAAGCTGGGCTGTGTGCACGAACCCCCCGTTCAGCCC
GACCGCTGCGCCTTATCCGGTAACTATCGTCTTGAGTCCAACCCGGTAAGACACGACTTATCGCCACTGG
CAGCAGCCACTGGTAACAGGATTAGCAGAGCGAGGTATGTAGGCGGTGCTACAGAGTTCTTGAAGTGGTG
GCCTAACTACGGCTACACTAGAAGGACAGTATTTGGTATCTGCGCTCTGCTGAAGCCAGTTACCTTCGGA
AAAAGAGTTGGTAGCTCTTGATCCGGCAAACAAACCACCGCTGGTAGCGGTGGTTTTTTTGTTTGCAAGC
AGCAGATTACGCGCAGAAAAAAAGGATCTCAAGAAGATCCTTTGATCTTTTCTACGGGGTCTGACGCTCA
GTGGAACGAAAACTCACGTTAAGGGATTTTGGTCATGAGATTATCAAAAAGGATCTTCACCTAGATCCTT
TTAAATTAAAAATGAAGTTTTAAATCAATCTAAAGTATATATGAGTAAACTTGGTCTGACAGTTACCAAT
GCTTAATCAGTGAGGCACCTATCTCAGCGATCTGTCTATTTCGTTCATCCATAGTTGCCTGACTCCCCGT
CGTGTAGATAACTACGATACGGGAGGGCTTACCATCTGGCCCCAGTGCTGCAATGATACCGCGAGACCCA
CGCTCACCGGCTCCAGATTTATCAGCAATAAACCAGCCAGCCGGAAGGGCCGAGCGCAGAAGTGGTCCTG
CAACTTTATCCGCCTCCATCCAGTCTATTAATTGTTGCCGGGAAGCTAGAGTAAGTAGTTCGCCAGTTAA
TAGTTTGCGCAACGTTGTTGCCATTGCTACAGGCATCGTGGTGTCACGCTCGTCGTTTGGTATGGCTTCA
TTCAGCTCCGGTTCCCAACGATCAAGGCGAGTTACATGATCCCCCATGTTGTGCAAAAAAGCGGTTAGCT
CCTTCGGTCCTCCGATCGTTGTCAGAAGTAAGTTGGCCGCAGTGTTATCACTCATGGTTATGGCAGCACT
GCATAATTCTCTTACTGTCATGCCATCCGTAAGATGCTTTTCTGTGACTGGTGAGTACTCAACCAAGTCA
TTCTGAGAATAGTGTATGCGGCGACCGAGTTGCTCTTGCCCGGCGTCAATACGGGATAATACCGCGCCAC
ATAGCAGAACTTTAAAAGTGCTCATCATTGGAAAACGTTCTTCGGGGCGAAAACTCTCAAGGATCTTACC
GCTGTTGAGATCCAGTTCGATGTAACCCACTCGTGCACCCAACTGATCTTCAGCATCTTTTACTTTCACC
AGCGTTTCTGGGTGAGCAAAAACAGGAAGGCAAAATGCCGCAAAAAAGGGAATAAGGGCGACACGGAAAT
GTTGAATACTCATACTCTTCCTTTTTCAATATTATTGAAGCATTTATCAGGGTTATTGTCTCATGAGCGG
ATACATATTTGAATGTATTTAGAAAAATAAACAAATAGGGGTTCCGCGCACATTTCCCCGAAAAGTGCCA
CCTGACGTCTAAGAAACCATTATTATCATGACATTAACCTATAAAAATAGGCGTATCACGAGGCCCTTTC
GTCTCGCGCGTTTCGGTGATGACGGTGAAAACCTCTGACACATGCAGCTCCCGGAGACGGTCACAGCTTG
TCTGTAAGCGGATGCCGGGAGCAGACAAGCCCGTCAGGGCGCGTCAGCGGGTGTTGGCGGGTGTCGGGGC
TGGCTTAACTATGCGGCATCAGAGCAGATTGTACTGAGAGTGCACCATATGGACATATTGTCGTTAGAAC
GCGGCTACAATTAATACATAACCTTATGTATCATACACATACGATTTAGGTGACACTATA
Features (pLannotate 1.2.2; 16 found; start..end, strand, type, name):
     64..105     +  CDS            V5 tag: epitope tag from simian virus 5
    115..236     +  polyA_signal   SV40 poly(A) signal: SV40 polyadenylation signal
    243..276     +  protein_bind   loxP: Cre-mediated recombination occurs in the 8-bp core sequence (GCATACAT). Cre recombinase
    283..599     +  promoter       SV40 promoter: SV40 enhancer and early promoter
    612..986     +  CDS            BleoR: antibiotic-binding protein; Sh ble from Streptoalloteichus hindustanus; confers resistance to bleomycin, phleomycin, and Zeocin™
    996..1220    +  polyA_signal   bGH poly(A) signal: bovine growth hormone polyadenylation signal
   1227..1467    +  promoter       U6 promoter: RNA polymerase III promoter for human U6 snRNA
   1477..1510    +  protein_bind   loxP: Cre-mediated recombination occurs in the 8-bp core sequence (GCATACAT). Cre recombinase
   1548..1566    -  promoter       T7 promoter: promoter for bacteriophage T7 RNA polymerase
   1588..1641    -  CDS            lacI (fragment): lac repressor; lacI; The lac repressor binds to the lac operator to inhibit transcription in E. coli. This inhibition can be relieved by adding lactose or isopropyl-β-D-thiogalactopyranoside (IPTG).
   1824..2412    -  rep_origin     ori: high-copy-number ColE1/pMB1/pBR322/pUC origin of replication
   2583..3443    -  CDS            AmpR: β-lactamase; bla; confers resistance to ampicillin, carbenicillin, and related antibiotics
   3444..3548    -  promoter       AmpR promoter: bla
   3643..3678    +  CDS            rop (fragment): Rop protein, which maintains plasmids at low copy number; rop
   3780..3831    +  misc_feature   bom (fragment): basis of mobility region from pBR322
   3894..2       +  promoter       SP6 promoter (across the origin): promoter for bacteriophage SP6 RNA polymerase
