>Addgene plasmid #120074 | pMaCTag-Z31 | addgene full sequence | sequence record 232685 | Addgene NGS Result
ATTTAGGTGACACTATAGAACGCGGCCGCCAGCTGAAGCTTCGTACGTCAGGTGGAGGAGGTAGTGGCGG
AGGCGGATCCGGTAAGCCTATCCCTAACCCTCTCCTCGGTCTCGATTCTACGTGAACTAGTAACTTGTTT
ATTGCAGCTTATAATGGTTACAAATAAAGCAATAGCATCACAAATTTCACAAATAAAGCATTTTTTTCAC
TGCATTCTAGTTGTGGTTTGTCCAAACTCATCAATGTATCTTAGTCGATATAACTTCGTATAGCATACAT
TATACGAAGTTATGTCGACGGTGTGGAAAGTCCCCAGGCTCCCCAGCAGGCAGAAGTATGCAAAGCATGC
ATCTCAATTAGTCAGCAACCAGGTGTGGAAAGTCCCCAGGCTCCCCAGCAGGCAGAAGTATGCAAAGCAT
GCATCTCAATTAGTCAGCAACCATAGTCCCGCCCCTAACTCCGCCCATCCCGCCCCTAACTCCGCCCAGT
TCCGCCCATTCTCCGCCCCATGGCTGACTAATTTTTTTTATTTATGCAGAGGCCGAGGCCGCCTCGGCCT
CTGAGCTATTCCAGAAGTAGTGAGGAGGCTTTTTTGGAGGCCTAGGCTTTTGCAAAGAATTCGCCACCAT
GGCCAAGTTGACCAGTGCCGTTCCGGTGCTCACCGCGCGCGACGTCGCCGGAGCGGTCGAGTTCTGGACC
GACCGGCTCGGGTTCTCCCGGGACTTCGTGGAGGACGACTTCGCCGGTGTGGTCCGGGACGACGTGACCC
TGTTCATCAGCGCGGTCCAGGACCAGGTGGTGCCGGACAACACCCTGGCCTGGGTGTGGGTGCGCGGCCT
GGACGAGCTGTACGCCGAGTGGTCGGAGGTCGTGTCCACGAACTTCCGGGACGCCTCCGGGCCGGCCATG
ACCGAGATCGGCGAGCAGCCGTGGGGGCGGGAGTTCGCCCTGCGCGACCCGGCCGGCAACTGCGTGCACT
TCGTGGCCGAGGAGCAGGACTGACTGCAGCGACTGTGCCTTCTAGTTGCCAGCCATCTGTTGTTTGCCCC
TCCCCCGTGCCTTCCTTGACCCTGGAAGGTGCCACTCCCACTGTCCTTTCCTAATAAAATGAGGAAATTG
CATCGCATTGTCTGAGTAGGTGTCATTCTATTCTGGGGGGTGGGGTGGGGCAGGACAGCAAGGGGGAGGA
TTGGGAAGACAATAGCAGGCATGCTGGGGATGCGGTGGGCTCTATGGCTCGAGGAGGGCCTATTTCCCAT
GATTCCTTCATATTTGCATATACGATACAAGGCTGTTAGAGAGATAATTGGAATTAATTTGACTGTAAAC
ACAAAGATATTAGTACAAAATACGTGACGTAGAAAGTAATAATTTCTTGGGTAGTTTGCAGTTTTAAAAT
TATGTTTTAAAATGGACTATCATATGCTTACCGTAACTTGAAAGTATTTCGATTTCTTGGCTTTATATAT
CTTGTGGAAAGGACGAAACACCGATAACTTCGTATAGCATACATTATACGAAGTTATGGTACCGATGCAG
CTAGCCCGCGGATCTGCCGGTCTCCCTATAGTGAGTCGTATTAATTTCGATAAGCCAGGTTAACCTGCAT
TAATGAATCGGCCAACGCGCGGGGAGAGGCGGTTTGCGTATTGGGCGCTCTTCCGCTTCCTCGCTCACTG
ACTCGCTGCGCTCGGTCGTTCGGCTGCGGCGAGCGGTATCAGCTCACTCAAAGGCGGTAATACGGTTATC
CACAGAATCAGGGGATAACGCAGGAAAGAACATGTGAGCAAAAGGCCAGCAAAAGGCCAGGAACCGTAAA
AAGGCCGCGTTGCTGGCGTTTTTCCATAGGCTCCGCCCCCCTGACGAGCATCACAAAAATCGACGCTCAA
GTCAGAGGTGGCGAAACCCGACAGGACTATAAAGATACCAGGCGTTTCCCCCTGGAAGCTCCCTCGTGCG
CTCTCCTGTTCCGACCCTGCCGCTTACCGGATACCTGTCCGCCTTTCTCCCTTCGGGAAGCGTGGCGCTT
TCTCATAGCTCACGCTGTAGGTATCTCAGTTCGGTGTAGGTCGTTCGCTCCAAGCTGGGCTGTGTGCACG
AACCCCCCGTTCAGCCCGACCGCTGCGCCTTATCCGGTAACTATCGTCTTGAGTCCAACCCGGTAAGACA
CGACTTATCGCCACTGGCAGCAGCCACTGGTAACAGGATTAGCAGAGCGAGGTATGTAGGCGGTGCTACA
GAGTTCTTGAAGTGGTGGCCTAACTACGGCTACACTAGAAGAACAGTATTTGGTATCTGCGCTCTGCTGA
AGCCAGTTACCTTCGGAAAAAGAGTTGGTAGCTCTTGATCCGGCAAACAAACCACCGCTGGTAGCGGTGG
TTTTTTTGTTTGCAAGCAGCAGATTACGCGCAGAAAAAAAGGATCTCAAGAAGATCCTTTGATCTTTTCT
ACGGGGTCTGACGCTCAGTGGAACGAAAACTCACGTTAAGGGATTTTGGTCATGAGATTATCAAAAAGGA
TCTTCACCTAGATCCTTTTAAATTAAAAATGAAGTTTTAAATCAATCTAAAGTATATATGAGTAAACTTG
GTCTGACAGTTACCAATGCTTAATCAGTGAGGCACCTATCTCAGCGATCTGTCTATTTCGTTCATCCATA
GTTGCCTGACTCCCCGTCGTGTAGATAACTACGATACGGGAGGGCTTACCATCTGGCCCCAGTGCTGCAA
TGATACCGCGAGACCCACGCTCACCGGCTCCAGATTTATCAGCAATAAACCAGCCAGCCGGAAGGGCCGA
GCGCAGAAGTGGTCCTGCAACTTTATCCGCCTCCATCCAGTCTATTAATTGTTGCCGGGAAGCTAGAGTA
AGTAGTTCGCCAGTTAATAGTTTGCGCAACGTTGTTGCCATTGCTACAGGCATCGTGGTGTCACGCTCGT
CGTTTGGTATGGCTTCATTCAGCTCCGGTTCCCAACGATCAAGGCGAGTTACATGATCCCCCATGTTGTG
CAAAAAAGCGGTTAGCTCCTTCGGTCCTCCGATCGTTGTCAGAAGTAAGTTGGCCGCAGTGTTATCACTC
ATGGTTATGGCAGCACTGCATAATTCTCTTACTGTCATGCCATCCGTAAGATGCTTTTCTGTGACTGGTG
AGTACTCAACCAAGTCATTCTGAGAATAGTGTATGCGGCGACCGAGTTGCTCTTGCCCGGCGTCAATACG
GGATAATACCGCGCCACATAGCAGAACTTTAAAAGTGCTCATCATTGGAAAACGTTCTTCGGGGCGAAAA
CTCTCAAGGATCTTACCGCTGTTGAGATCCAGTTCGATGTAACCCACTCGTGCACCCAACTGATCTTCAG
CATCTTTTACTTTCACCAGCGTTTCTGGGTGAGCAAAAACAGGAAGGCAAAATGCCGCAAAAAAGGGAAT
AAGGGCGACACGGAAATGTTGAATACTCATACTCTTCCTTTTTCAATATTATTGAAGCATTTATCAGGGT
TATTGTCTCATGAGCGGATACATATTTGAATGTATTTAGAAAAATAAACAAATAGGGGTTCCGCGCACAT
TTCCCCGAAAAGTGCCACCTGACGTCTAAGAAACCATTATTATCATGACATTAACCTATAAAAATAGGCG
TATCACGAGGCCCTTTCGTCTCGCGCGTTTCGGTGATGACGGTGAAAACCTCTGACACATGCAGCTCCCG
GAGACGGTCACAGCTTGTCTGTAAGCGGATGCCGGGAGCAGACAAGCCCGTCAGGGCGCGTCAGCGGGTG
TTGGCGGGTGTCGGGGCTGGCTTAACTATGCGGCATCAGAGCAGATTGTACTGAGAGTGCACCATATGGA
CATATTGTCGTTAGAACGCGGCTACAATTAATACATAACCTTATGTATCATACACATACG
Features (pLannotate 1.2.2; 16 found; start..end, strand, type, name):
      1..19      +  promoter       SP6 promoter: promoter for bacteriophage SP6 RNA polymerase
     81..122     +  CDS            V5 tag: epitope tag from simian virus 5
    132..253     +  polyA_signal   SV40 poly(A) signal: SV40 polyadenylation signal
    260..293     +  protein_bind   loxP: Cre-mediated recombination occurs in the 8-bp core sequence (GCATACAT). Cre recombinase
    300..616     +  promoter       SV40 promoter: SV40 enhancer and early promoter
    629..1003    +  CDS            BleoR: antibiotic-binding protein; Sh ble from Streptoalloteichus hindustanus; confers resistance to bleomycin, phleomycin, and Zeocin™
   1013..1237    +  polyA_signal   bGH poly(A) signal: bovine growth hormone polyadenylation signal
   1244..1484    +  promoter       U6 promoter: RNA polymerase III promoter for human U6 snRNA
   1494..1527    +  protein_bind   loxP: Cre-mediated recombination occurs in the 8-bp core sequence (GCATACAT). Cre recombinase
   1565..1583    -  promoter       T7 promoter: promoter for bacteriophage T7 RNA polymerase
   1605..1658    -  CDS            lacI (fragment): lac repressor; lacI; The lac repressor binds to the lac operator to inhibit transcription in E. coli. This inhibition can be relieved by adding lactose or isopropyl-β-D-thiogalactopyranoside (IPTG).
   1841..2429    -  rep_origin     ori: high-copy-number ColE1/pMB1/pBR322/pUC origin of replication
   2600..3460    -  CDS            AmpR: β-lactamase; bla; confers resistance to ampicillin, carbenicillin, and related antibiotics
   3461..3565    -  promoter       AmpR promoter: bla
   3660..3695    +  CDS            rop (fragment): Rop protein, which maintains plasmids at low copy number; rop
   3797..3848    +  misc_feature   bom (fragment): basis of mobility region from pBR322
