[The description below was written by a language model from this plasmid's Addgene catalogue record and pLannotate feature annotations shown in this document.]
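Description:
pMaCTag-Z31 is a 3.9 kb PCR template plasmid built on the pFA6a backbone. It is not meant to be transfected as an expression vector, but to serve as the source of a cassette for C-terminal tagging of endogenous mammalian genes with the V5 epitope. In E. coli it is maintained at high copy through a ColE1/pUC-type origin and selected with ampicillin via the bla gene and its promoter. Short lacI, rop and bom fragments are backbone remnants, and SP6 and T7 promoters flank the cassette region. The two sequence records (depositor and NGS) are the same length and show identical features, differing only in their start coordinate.

The cassette begins with a promoterless V5 tag coding sequence followed by an SV40 polyadenylation signal, so that once fused in frame to the 3′ end of a target gene, the tag is expressed from that gene's own promoter. Downstream is a marker unit in which the SV40 enhancer/early promoter drives the Sh ble gene (Zeocin resistance), terminated by a bGH poly(A) signal. This is followed by a human U6 RNA polymerase III promoter at the end of the cassette. In the CRISPR-Cas12a-assisted PCR tagging approach named in the associated publication, the cassette is amplified with gene-specific tagging oligos (M1 and M2). Presumably these supply the homology arms and, downstream of the U6 promoter, a crRNA sequence, although the record itself does not detail the oligo design. Two same-orientation loxP sites bracket the marker and U6 promoter, which should allow Cre-mediated excision of these elements after Zeocin selection of tagged cells, leaving the V5 tag and SV40 terminator in place.
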