Addgene plasmid #120074: pMaCTag-Z31
Purpose: Template for C-terminal PCR tagging of mammalian genes (Zeocin selection) with V5
Depositing lab: Michael Knop. Depositing organization: Universitaet Heidelberg. Publication: CRISPR-Cas12a-assisted PCR tagging of mammalian genes. Fueller J, Herbst K, Meurer M, Gubicza K, Kurtulmus B, Knopf JD, Kirrmaier D, Buchmuller BC, Pereira G, Lemberg MK, Knop M. J Cell Biol. 2020 Jun 1;219(6). pii: 151766. doi: 10.1083/jcb.201910210. PubMed 32406907.
Backbone
  Vector backbone: pFA6a
  Backbone size w/o insert (bp): 2412
  Vector type: PCR Template
  Selectable markers: Zeocin
Growth in bacteria
  Bacterial resistance: Ampicillin, 100 μg/mL
  Growth temperature: 37°C
  Growth strain: DH5alpha
  Copy number: High Copy
Gene/Insert
  Gene/Insert name: V5
  Species: H. sapiens (human)
  Promoter: None
  Tag / fusion protein: V5 (C terminal on backbone)
  Cloning method: Restriction Enzyme; 5′ cloning site BamHI (not destroyed); 3′ cloning site SpeI (not destroyed)
  Sequencing primers: 5′ SP6; 3′ AAACCACAACTAGAATGCAGTG
Terms and licenses: Academic/Nonprofit Terms; Industry Terms: Not Available to Industry
Depositor comments: Template plasmid for C-terminal PCR tagging of mammalian genes. For M1 and M2 tagging oligo design please visit www.pcr-tagging.com Please visit https://www.biorxiv.org/content/early/2018/11/20/473876 for BioRxiv preprint
How to cite: pMaCTag-Z31 was a gift from Michael Knop (Addgene plasmid # 120074 ; http://n2t.net/addgene:120074 ; RRID:Addgene_120074)
